Addgene plasmid #235788: pME_Cp_0_1_010_psbD_5'Hom_Cr
Purpose: 5' Homology psbD in the M1 position used for genome integration at the psbD locus
Depositing lab: Tobias Erb. Depositing organization: Max Planck Institute for Terrestrial Microbiology. Publication: A modular high-throughput approach for advancing synthetic biology in the chloroplast of Chlamydomonas. Inckemann RM, Chotel T, Burgis M, Brinkmann CK, Andreas L, Baumann J, Sharma P, Klose M, Barrett J, Ries F, Paczia N, Glatter T, Mackinder LCM, Willmund F, Erb TJ. Nat Plants. 2025 Nov;11(11):2332-2349. doi: 10.1038/s41477-025-02126-2. Epub 2025 Nov 3. PubMed 41184475.
Backbone
  Vector backbone: pME_Cp_UAV_GFP
  Backbone size w/o insert (bp): 2101
  Vector type: Synthetic Biology
Growth in bacteria
  Bacterial resistance: Chloramphenicol, 25 μg/mL
  Growth temperature: 37°C
  Growth strain: DH5alpha
  Copy number: High Copy
Gene/Insert
  Gene/Insert name: 5' Homology region of the psbD locus of Chlamydomonas reinhardtii chloroplast CC-125
  Species: Chlamydomonas reinhardtii
  Insert size (bp): 2345
  Mutation: none
  Cloning method: Restriction Enzyme; 5′ cloning site BsaI (destroyed during cloning); 3′ cloning site BsaI (destroyed during cloning)
  Sequencing primers: 5′ CGTATCACGAGGCAGAATTTC; 3′ CCTGCATAACGCGAAGTAATC
Terms and licenses: Academic/Nonprofit Terms; Industry Terms: Not Available to Industry
Depositor comments: Please visit https://doi.org/10.1101/2024.05.08.593163 for bioRxiv preprint.
How to cite: pME_Cp_0_1_010_psbD_5'Hom_Cr was a gift from Tobias Erb (Addgene plasmid # 235788 ; http://n2t.net/addgene:235788 ; RRID:Addgene_235788)
