[The description below was written by a language model from this plasmid's Addgene catalogue record and pLannotate feature annotations shown in this document.]
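Description:
pME_Cp_0_1_010_psbD_5'Hom_Cr is a small bacterial part plasmid from a modular synthetic-biology cloning toolkit for engineering the chloroplast of Chlamydomonas reinhardtii. It is built on the pME_Cp_UAV_GFP backbone, a roughly 2.1 kb vector into which the insert was placed by BsaI-based cloning; both BsaI cloning sites were destroyed in the process. The plasmid is maintained in E. coli through a high-copy ColE1/pUC-type origin and selected with chloramphenicol via a cat gene driven by its native promoter and followed by the lambda t0 terminator. BioBrick prefix and suffix sequences, together with additional bacterial terminators (including a his operon terminator), flank the cloning position and insulate the insert from the backbone.

The payload is a roughly 2.3 kb stretch of unmutated chloroplast genomic DNA from strain CC-125, serving as the 5' homology region for the psbD locus. Feature annotation of the 4,446 nt sequence shows that this segment contains the complete psbD coding sequence, encoding the D2 reaction-centre protein of photosystem II, along with a neighbouring fragment of psaA and a partial group II intron. These appear as native genomic context rather than as an engineered expression cassette. No algal promoter, reporter or selection marker is annotated.

The part occupies the M1 position of the assembly scheme. It is intended to be combined with other modules, presumably including a matching 3' homology arm and a cargo cassette, so that the assembled construct integrates into the chloroplast genome at psbD by homologous recombination. The record does not describe the partner parts.
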