Features (pLannotate 1.2.2; 11 found; start..end, strand, type, name):
    716..895     -  CDS            psaA (fragment): PSAA_CHLRE - Also known as ps1a1. Experimental evidence at protein level: Swiss-Prot protein existence level 1. Both potential cofactor branches in PSI seem to be active; however, electron transfer seems to proceed preferentially down the path including the phylloquinone bound by PsaA. From Chlamydomonas reinhardtii (Chlamydomonas smithii).
    896..981     -  ncRNA          Intron gpII (fragment): Accession: RF00029 - Group II catalytic intron
   1089..2144    -  CDS            psbD: PSBD_CHLRE - Experimental evidence at protein level: Swiss-Prot protein existence level 1. Photosystem II (PSII) is a light-driven water:plastoquinone oxidoreductase that uses light energy to abstract electrons from H(2)O, generating O(2) and a proton gradient subsequently used for ATP formation. It consists of a core antenna complex that captures photons, and an electron transfer chain that converts photonic excitation into a charge separation. The D1/D2 (PsbA/PsbA) reaction center heterodimer binds P680, the primary electron donor of PSII as well as several subsequent electron acceptors. D2
   2370..2389    +  misc_feature   BioBrick suffix: universal suffix for all parts
   2390..2447    +  terminator     his operon terminator: This putative transcriptin terminator from the E. coli his operon has a 2-bp deletion introduced during synthesis. Its efficiency has not been determined.
   2642..3230    -  rep_origin     ori: high-copy-number ColE1/pMB1/pBR322/pUC origin of replication
   3413..3507    -  terminator     lambda t0 terminator: transcription terminator from phage lambda
   3531..4187    -  CDS            cat: CAT_ECOLX - Experimental evidence at protein level: Swiss-Prot protein existence level 1. This enzyme is an effector of chloramphenicol resistance in bacteria. From Escherichia coli. This protein is used as a marker in many commonly used cloning vectors, such as pACYC184.
   4188..4285    -  promoter       cat promoter: promoter of the E. coli cat gene encoding chloramphenicol acetyltransferase
   4371..4414    -  terminator     bacterial terminator: putative bacterial transcription terminator
   4417..4438    +  misc_feature   BioBrick prefix: BioBrick prefix for parts that do not start with "ATG"
>Addgene plasmid #235788 | pME_Cp_0_1_010_psbD_5'Hom_Cr | addgene full sequence | sequence record 475789 | Addgene NGS Result
GGTCTCGAACACGTCTCGAACAGGTTTGGAATAATAAAAATCGAAAAAAAGAATTCACTCAAAGAAAAAA
ACGTTTGACTTTAATTTCGGATAAACTGCATAAAATTTATAGTTTCTACAAAGTTTATCTAGTTTAGGGA
TATAAATATAGAGCAAATCAATTGAATTGCTATACCCAAAGAGGCAGAGATGTCCTTAAAAATAAATTAA
AGTTTTTTCAGACCTAGCTGATTTAATACATTTTGTGTTCTATTAGACTTGTTAATGTATTTTTTTTGAG
TATCCTTAATAATATTAAAATATTATTTTTACACGTTACATATATTAGTATTTTATTTTAACGATAAACG
CTTTGTGGTTATTAAAATGGATTTACCTCTGTTAGGCTATGGAACTTGATAAAACCGTCCCTTAAGGGGA
TGTCTTACAAGGATTTAGGATCTGCCATTTGTATTAAGAGTATAGATTTTAATAAAAAACCAAAAGATTT
TTAAAAAAGTGGATTGTAAAAATCTTTTTATATGATAAACCACTTCTGTCTTTTTAGACATAATTGAAAC
TAAAAAGTAAGTTTTTCTGAAAAAATAAAAAGAACTAAAGCAAAATGCAAATAATTGCCTTATACTGCTT
TGATTTTTAAAAGTGCTTATACTTTTCAACTACAGTGTAAAAGTATCTTTTTAAACTATAAAAATATATA
CGTCTTCGTGTCGCACCCACTTAACCAAATGAAAATGATACCTAATTGACCAAAGTGTGCACTGAATACT
TTTCTAGAAATTTCTTCTAGATCACTTGTATGACTGTCAAAGTCATGAGCATCTGCGTGAAGGTTCCAAA
TCCAAGTTGTTGTGTTTGGACCTTTTGACAGAGTACGTGAAAAATGTCCTGGTTTAGTCAGGTAGGATTT
GTTTTTTTATTTTTTAATATTTTAAATCCTCCTAAAGAACCGTACATGCGAGTTTTTTCGCATACGGCTC
AAGCACTCATGTGATTTTTAGCCCCAAAGGGGCATTTTCTTTTAAATAATAAAGTAATATAAATTACCAA
TACTAATTAGTATTGGTAATTTATATAAAAATATATTATAGAGCGTTACCACGTGGTAATACTTCTTCAG
GGAATACTAAACGTTCGTGTGGTTGGTCTTGAGCAGCCATCCAAGCACGAATACCTTCGTTAAGAAGAAT
GTTTTTAGTGTAGAATGTTTCGAATTCAGGGTCTTCAGCAGCACGAATCTCTTGTGATACGAAGTCGTAA
GCACGTAAGTTTAGAGCTAAACCTACAACACCAATAGCACTCATCCAAAGACCAGTTACTGGAACTAATA
ACATGAAGAAGTGAAGCCAACGTTTGTTAGAGAAAGCAACACCGAAGATTTGTGACCAGAAACGGTTAGC
AGTAACCATAGAGTATGTTTCTTCAGCCTGTGTAGGGTTGAATGCACGGAATGTGTTAGCACCGTCACCG
TCTTCGAATAATGTGTTTTCAACAGTAGCACCGTGAATAGCACATAATAAAGCAGCACCTAAAACACCAG
CAACACCCATCATGTGGAATGGGTTAAGTGTCCAGTTGTGGAAACCTTGGAAGAATAAAATGAAACGGAA
GATAGCAGCTACACCGAAACTAGGTGCAAAGAACCAACCTGATTGACCTAATGGGTAAATTAGGAATACT
GAAACGAATACAGCAATTGGTGCTGAGAAAGCAATTGCGTTGTATGGACGTAAGTTTACTGAACGAGCAA
TTTCAAACTGACGAAGCATGAAACCAATTAAACCAAATGCACCGTGTAAAGCAACGAATGCCCATAAACC
ACCAAGTTGACACCAACGAGTGAAATCACCTTGAGCTTCTGGACCCCAAACAAATAGAAGAGAGTGAGCC
ATACTGTTAGCAGGTGTAGAAACAGCTGCTGTTAAGAAGTTACAACCTTCTAAGTAAGAAGTAGCTAAAC
CATGCGTATACCATGAAGTAACGAAAGTAGTACCAGTTAACCAACCACCTAATGCAAAGTAAGCACAAGG
GAATAGTAATAAACCTGACCAACCTACGAATACGAAACGGTCTTGACGAAGCCAGTCATCAGCGTCATCG
AACCATGTGCGTTTCTCTTGATATGTACCGATCGCAATTGTCATTGCGTGTATCTCCAAAATAAAAAAAC
AACTCATCGTTACGTTAAATTTATTATTATTTAATTTTAATCATTGTGTATTTAATATTATAACTTATAT
AAAATAAAATTAAAAATAAGCATTTTTTACACACATATTTTTAAATAAATCTTTAAACGGGTTATATATA
GTTATATATATGGGACTAGAACTGCTTTGTGCATAGTCGGAGTGAGACCACTCATCGCGACTAGTAGCGG
CCGCTGCAGTCCGGCAAAAAAGGGCAAGGTGTCACCACCCTGCCCTTTTTCTTTAAAACCGAAAAGATTA
CTTCGCGTTATGCAGGCTTCCTCGCTCACTGACTCGCTGCGCTCGGTCGTTCGGCTGCGGCGAGCGGTAT
CAGCTCACTCAAAGGCGGTAATACGGTTATCCACAGAATCAGGGGATAACGCAGGAAAGAACATGTGAGC
AAAAGGCCAGCAAAAGGCCAGGAACCGTAAAAAGGCCGCGTTGCTGGCGTTTTTCCATAGGCTCCGCCCC
CCTGACGAGCATCACAAAAATCGACGCTCAAGTCAGAGGTGGCGAAACCCGACAGGACTATAAAGATACC
AGGCGTTTCCCCCTGGAAGCTCCCTCGTGCGCTCTCCTGTTCCGACCCTGCCGCTTACCGGATACCTGTC
CGCCTTTCTCCCTTCGGGAAGCGTGGCGCTTTCTCATAGCTCACGCTGTAGGTATCTCAGTTCGGTGTAG
GTCGTTCGCTCCAAGCTGGGCTGTGTGCACGAACCCCCCGTTCAGCCCGACCGCTGCGCCTTATCCGGTA
ACTATCGTCTTGAGTCCAACCCGGTAAGACACGACTTATCGCCACTGGCAGCAGCCACTGGTAACAGGAT
TAGCAGAGCGAGGTATGTAGGCGGTGCTACAGAGTTCTTGAAGTGGTGGCCTAACTACGGCTACACTAGA
AGAACAGTATTTGGTATCTGCGCTCTGCTGAAGCCAGTTACCTTCGGAAAAAGAGTTGGTAGCTCTTGAT
CCGGCAAACAAACCACCGCTGGTAGCGGTGGTTTTTTTGTTTGCAAGCAGCAGATTACGCGCAGAAAAAA
AGGATCTCAAGAAGATCCTTTGATCTTTTCTACGGGGTCTGACGCTCAGTGGAACGAAAACTCACGTTAA
GGGATTTTGGTCATGAGATTATCAAAAAGGATCTTCACCTAGATCCTTTTAAATTAAAAATGAAGTTTTA
AATCAATCTAAAGTATATATGAGTAAACTTGGTCTGACAGCTCGAGGCTTGGATTCTCACCAATAAAAAA
CGCCCGGCGGCAACCGAGCGTTCTGAACAAATCCAGATGGAGTTCTGAGGTCATTACTGGATCTATCAAC
AGGAGTCCAAGCGAGCTCGATATCAAATTACGCCCCGCCCTGCCACTCGTCGCAGTACTGTTGTAATTCA
TTAAGCATTCTGCCGACATGGAAGCCATCACAAACGGCATGATGAACCTGAATCGCCAGCGGCATCAGCA
CCTTGTCGCCTTGCGTATAATATTTGCCCATGGTGAAAACGGGGGCGAAGAAGTTGTCCATATTGGCCAC
GTTTAAATCAAAACTGGTGAAACTCACCCAGGGATTGGCTGATACGAAAAACATATTCTCAATAAACCCT
TTAGGGAAATAGGCCAGGTTTTCACCGTAACACGCCACATCTTGCGAATATATGTGTAGAAACTGCCGGA
AATCGTCGTGGTATTCACTCCAGAGTGATGAAAACGTTTCAGTTTGCTCATGGAAAACGGTGTAACAAGG
GTGAACACTATCCCATATCACCAGCTCACCGTCTTTCATTGCCATACGAAATTCCGGATGAGCATTCATC
AGGCGGGCAAGAATGTGAATAAAGGCCGGATAAAACTTGTGCTTATTTTTCTTTACGGTCTTTAAAAAGG
CCGTAATATCCAGCTGAACGGTCTGGTTATAGGTACATTGAGCAACTGACTGAAATGCCTCAAAATGTTC
TTTACGATGCCATTGGGATATATCAACGGTGGTATATCCAGTGATTTTTTTCTCCATTTTAGCTTCCTTA
GCTCCTGAAAATCTCGATAACTCAAAAAATACGCCCGGTAGTGATCTTATTTCATTATGGTGAAAGTTGG
AACCTCTTACGTGCCCGATCAACTCGAGTGCCACCTGACGTCTAAGAAACCATTATTATCATGACATTAA
CCTATAAAAATAGGCGTATCACGAGGCAGAATTTCAGATAAAAAAAATCCTTAGCTTTCGCTAAGGATGA
TTTCTGGAATTCGCGGCCGCTTCTAGAGCGATGAGT
